>Addgene plasmid #39649 | KHBD00555 | depositor partial sequence | sequence record 50089 | KHBD00555 sequence 1587 bps
ATGAGTGACAGTTCCAGCTCCAATTGCTCGAAGGATCGAGCTAAGCCGGTGGAAACCCTGGTTTTGGCCA
ACTATGCCCTGAAAGCCGAGCAGAAGAAGGCCCAAGGACAGGGTGGTCGAAAGGAGGACGAGCGCATCAC
CACTGCGGTGATGAAGGTCCTCGAGGGCTACGACTGGAATCTAGTCCAGGCATCAGCCAAGGCGCCCACG
GACCGCAAAAAGGAGCACATCAAGCGACCGATGAACGCCTTCATGGTTTGGGCCCAGGCAGCCCGCAGGG
TCATGTCCAAACAGTATCCGCATCTGCAGAACTCCGAACTGAGCAAATCGCTGGGCAAGCTGTGGAAAAA
TCTAAAGGACAGTGATAAGAAGCCCTTCATGGAATTCGCCGAGAAGCTTCGAATGACCCACAAGCAGGAG
CATCCGGACTACAAGTACCAGCCGCGGCGCAAGAAAGCGCGGGTGTTGCCGTCCCAGCAAAGCGGTGAAG
GGGGATCCCCGGGTCCAGAGATGACGTTATCCGCCACTATGGGTAGCTCCGGGAAGCCAAGGAGCAGCAA
TTCCAATGGCCAGAGGCGAGCGGGCAAGGGAAATGCAGCTGCTGATCTGGGCAGCTGCGCCTCGACCATC
TCCCATGCCAATGTGGGCTCGAGCTCCTCGGATGTCTTCAGTAATGAGGCCTTCATGAAATCCCTGAACA
GTGCCTGTGCGGCCAGTTTGATGGAGCAGAGCCTCATCGAAACTGGCCTGGACTCTCCGTGCTCCACGGC
CAGTTCAATGTCCTCGCTGACGCCCCCAGCCACGCCCTACAATGTAGCCCCATCCAATGCAAAAGCGTCG
GCAGCAAATAACCCCAGTCTTTTGCTAAGGCAACTAAGTGAGCCAGTTGGAAATGCAGGCCATGATTATG
GAGTTCTCCTCGAGGCAGGCAGAGAATATGTGGCCATAGGTGAGGTCAATTATCAGGGGCAATCGGCGGG
AGTTCAGAGTGGAGCCGAAGGAGGAGGAGCAGGTCAGGAGATGGACTTCCTGGAGAACATCAATGGGTAT
GGTGGCTACACGGGCAGTCGGGTGAGCTACCCTGCCTACTCCTACCCCGCAAACGGAGGCCACTTCGCCA
CCGAGGAGCAGCAGCAGCAGCAGGCGTTACAGGCCAGTGAAGCCTTAAATTACAAGCCAGCAGCCGCCGA
CATCGATCCCAAGGAAATTGACCAGTATTTCATGGATCAAATGCTGCCCATGACGCAGCACCACCATCCG
CATCACACCCACCCGCTGCACCACCCACTGCACCACTCGCCGCCTTTGAACTCCTCCGCCTCGCTATCCT
CGGCCTGCTCCAGTGCCAGCTCGCAGCAGCCGGTAGCGGAGTACTACGAGCACTTGGGCTACTCCCCGGC
CGCCTCCTCTGCCAGCCAGAATCCCAACTTCGGGCCCCAGCAACCGTATGCCAACGGGGCGGCCTCCATG
ACACCCACACTGGGTGACCCCGCACCGCAACAGGAGCTGCAGTCGCAGCAGCAGGAGCAGCAGCACCAGA
ATCCATCGCAGCATCATCTGTGGGGCACTTACACTTATGTCAATCCC
