>Addgene plasmid #39649 | KHBD00555 | addgene partial sequence | sequence record 51774 | M13Rev
GCCAACTTTGTACAACCAAAGTTGGCAAGGGATTGACATAAGTGTAAGTGCCCCACAGATGATGCTGCGA
TGGATTCTGGTGCTGCTGCTCCTGCTGCTGCGACTGCAGCTCCTGTTGCGGTGCGGGGTCACCCAGTGTG
GGTGTCATGGAGGCCGCCCCGTTGGCATACGGTTGCTGGGGCCCGAAGTTGGGATTCTGGCTGGCAGAGG
AGGCGGCCGGGGAGTAGCCCAAGTGCTCGTAGTACTCCGCTACCGGCTGCTGCGAGCTGGCACTGGAGCA
GGCCGAGGATAGCGAGGCGGAGGAGTTCAAAGGCGGCGAGTGGTGCAGTGGGTGGTGCAGCGGGTGGGTG
TGATGCGGATGGTGGTGCTGCGTCATGGGCAGCATTTGATCCATGAAATACTGGTCAATTTCCTTGGGAT
CGATGTCGGCGGCTGCTGGCTTGTAATTTAAGGCTTCACTGGCCTGTAACGCCTGCTGCTGCTGCTGCTC
CTCGGTGGCGAAGTGGCCTCCGTTTGCGGGGTAGGAGTAGGCAGGGTAGCTCACCCGACTGCCCGTGTAG
CCACCATACCCATTGATGTTCTCCAGGAAGTCCATCTCCTGACCTGCTCCTCCTCCTTCGGCTCCACTCT
GAACTCCCGCCGATTGCCCCTGATAATT
