[The description below was written by a language model from this plasmid's Addgene catalogue record.]
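Description:
KHBD00555 is a Gateway entry clone built on the Invitrogen pDONR221 backbone, carrying the open reading frame of the Drosophila melanogaster gene CG15552, better known as Sox100B, a member of the Sox family of transcription factors. The recorded insert is 1587 bp in a backbone of about 2.5 kb once the donor cassette has been replaced. The plasmid is maintained in E. coli as a high-copy vector under kanamycin selection. No feature table is provided, so individual elements such as the origin of replication and the recombination sites are not itemised. As the product of Gateway cloning into a pDONR vector, the ORF would be expected to sit between attL sites, with M13 forward and reverse priming sites flanking the insert for sequence verification.

There is no promoter driving the insert, so the plasmid is not itself an expression construct. It serves as a shuttle from which the coding sequence can be moved by LR recombination into any compatible destination vector, which then supplies the promoter, tags and host-specific elements. The depositor notes that ORFs in this collection were cloned open-ended, without a stop codon, which allows in-frame C-terminal fusions in the destination vector and means that a stop codon must be provided downstream. The clone belongs to a collection of fly ORFs associated with work on automated screening of protein-DNA interactions at Drosophila regulatory elements, where such entry clones provide a source of coding sequences for transfer into assay vectors.
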