Addgene plasmid #39649: KHBD00555
Depositing lab: Bart Deplancke. Depositing organization: Swiss Federal Institute of Technology (EPFL). Publication: Automated protein-DNA interaction screening of Drosophila regulatory elements. Korneel Hens, Jean-Daniel Feuz, Alina Isakova, Antonina Lagovitina, Andreas Massouras, Julien Bryois, Patrick Callaerts, Susan E. Celniker, Bart Deplancke. Nat Methods. 2011 Oct 30;8(12):1065-70. 10.1038/nmeth.1763 PubMed 22037703.
Backbone
  Vector backbone: pDONR221
  Backbone manufacturer: Invitrogen
  Backbone size w/o insert (bp): 2536
  Vector type: Gateway DONR vector
Growth in bacteria
  Bacterial resistance: Kanamycin, 50 μg/mL
  Growth temperature: 37°C
  Growth strain: DH5alpha
  Copy number: High Copy
Gene/Insert
  Gene/Insert name: CG15552 (alt names: FBgn0024288; Sox100B)
  Species: D. melanogaster (fly)
  Insert size (bp): 1587
  Entrez Gene: Sox100B (a.k.a. Dmel_CG15552, CG12098, CG15552, CG18674, CT6009, Dmel\CG15552, SOX100B, SOXE, Sox100, Sox9, SoxB)
  Promoter: none
  Cloning method: Gateway Cloning
  Sequencing primers: 5′ M13-F20; 3′ M13R
Terms and licenses: Academic/Nonprofit Terms; Industry Terms: Not Available to Industry
Depositor comments: Please note that the ORFs in this collection were cloned open-ended (without a stop codon).
How to cite: KHBD00555 was a gift from Bart Deplancke (Addgene plasmid # 39649 ; http://n2t.net/addgene:39649 ; RRID:Addgene_39649)
